>Addgene plasmid #50652 | pHIS3p:mEos2-Tub1+3'UTR::TRP1 | depositor full sequence | sequence record 75767 | Full Sequence
AACACCCGCTGACGCGCCCTGACGGGCTTGTCTGCTCCCGGCATCCGCTTACAGACAAGCTGTGACCGTC
TCCGGGAGCTGCATGTGTCAGAGGTTTTCACCGTCATCACCGAAACGCGCGAGACGAAAGGGCCTCGTGA
TACGCCTATTTTTATAGGTTAATGTCATGATAATAATGGTTTCTTAGACGTCAGGTGGCACTTTTCGGGG
AAATGTGCGCGGAACCCCTATTTGTTTATTTTTCTAAATACATTCAAATATGTATCCGCTCATGAGACAA
TAACCCTGATAAATGCTTCAATAATATTGAAAAAGGAAGAGTATGAGTATTCAACATTTCCGTGTCGCCC
TTATTCCCTTTTTTGCGGCATTTTGCCTTCCTGTTTTTGCTCACCCAGAAACGCTGGTGAAAGTAAAAGA
TGCTGAAGATCAGTTGGGTGCACGAGTGGGTTACATCGAACTGGATCTCAACAGCGGTAAGATCCTTGAG
AGTTTTCGCCCCGAAGAACGTTTTCCAATGATGAGCACTTTTAAAGTTCTGCTATGTGGCGCGGTATTAT
CCCGTATTGACGCCGGGCAAGAGCAACTCGGTCGCCGCATACACTATTCTCAGAATGACTTGGTTGAGTA
CTCACCAGTCACAGAAAAGCATCTTACGGATGGCATGACAGTAAGAGAATTATGCAGTGCTGCCATAACC
ATGAGTGATAACACTGCGGCCAACTTACTTCTGACAACGATCGGAGGACCGAAGGAGCTAACCGCTTTTT
TGCACAACATGGGGGATCATGTAACTCGCCTTGATCGTTGGGAACCGGAGCTGAATGAAGCCATACCAAA
CGACGAGCGTGACACCACGATGCCTGTAGCAATGGCAACAACGTTGCGCAAACTATTAACTGGCGAACTA
CTTACTCTAGCTTCCCGGCAACAATTAATAGACTGGATGGAGGCGGATAAAGTTGCAGGACCACTTCTGC
GCTCGGCCCTTCCGGCTGGCTGGTTTATTGCTGATAAATCTGGAGCCGGTGAGCGTGGGTCTCGCGGTAT
CATTGCAGCACTGGGGCCAGATGGTAAGCCCTCCCGTATCGTAGTTATCTACACGACGGGGAGTCAGGCA
ACTATGGATGAACGAAATAGACAGATCGCTGAGATAGGTGCCTCACTGATTAAGCATTGGTAACTGTCAG
ACCAAGTTTACTCATATATACTTTAGATTGATTTAAAACTTCATTTTTAATTTAAAAGGATCTAGGTGAA
GATCCTTTTTGATAATCTCATGACCAAAATCCCTTAACGTGAGTTTTCGTTCCACTGAGCGTCAGACCCC
GTAGAAAAGATCAAAGGATCTTCTTGAGATCCTTTTTTTCTGCGCGTAATCTGCTGCTTGCAAACAAAAA
AACCACCGCTACCAGCGGTGGTTTGTTTGCCGGATCAAGAGCTACCAACTCTTTTTCCGAAGGTAACTGG
CTTCAGCAGAGCGCAGATACCAAATACTGTCCTTCTAGTGTAGCCGTAGTTAGGCCACCACTTCAAGAAC
TCTGTAGCACCGCCTACATACCTCGCTCTGCTAATCCTGTTACCAGTGGCTGCTGCCAGTGGCGATAAGT
CGTGTCTTACCGGGTTGGACTCAAGACGATAGTTACCGGATAAGGCGCAGCGGTCGGGCTGAACGGGGGG
TTCGTGCACACAGCCCAGCTTGGAGCGAACGACCTACACCGAACTGAGATACCTACAGCGTGAGCATTGA
GAAAGCGCCACGCTTCCCGAAGGGAGAAAGGCGGACAGGTATCCGGTAAGCGGCAGGGTCGGAACAGGAG
AGCGCACGAGGGAGCTTCCAGGGGGAAACGCCTGGTATCTTTATAGTCCTGTCGGGTTTCGCCACCTCTG
ACTTGAGCGTCGATTTTTGTGATGCTCGTCAGGGGGGCGGAGCCTATGGAAAAACGCCAGCAACGCGGCC
TTTTTACGGTTCCTGGCCTTTTGCTGGCCTTTTGCTCACATGTTCTTTCCTGCGTTATCCCCTGATTCTG
TGGATAACCGTATTACCGCCTTTGAGTGAGCTGATACCGCTCGCCGCAGCCGAACGACCGAGCGCAGCGA
GTCAGTGAGCGAGGAAGCGGAAGAGCGCCCAATACGCAAACCGCCTCTCCCCGCGCGTTGGCCGATTCAT
TAATGCAGGTTAACCTGGCTTATCGAAATTAATACGACTCACTATAGGGAGACCGGCAGATCCGCGGCCG
CATAGGCCACTAGTTAACTATGCGGCATCAGAGCAGATTGTACTGAGAGTGCACCATAGATCACGACATT
ACTATATATATAATATAGGAAGCATTTAATAGAACAGCATCGTAATATATGTGTACTTTGCAGTTATGAC
GCCAGATGGCAGTAGTGGAAGATATTCTTTATTGAAAAATAGCTTGTCACCTTACGTACAATCTTGATCC
GGAGCTTTTCTTTTTTTGCCGATTAAGAATTAATTCGGTCGAAAAAAGAAAAGGAGAGGGCCAAGAGGGA
GGGCATTGGTGACTATTGAGCACGTGAGTATACGTGATTAAGCACACAAAGGCAGCTTGGAGTATGTCTG
TTATTAATTTCACAGGTAGTTCTGGTCCATTGGTGAAAGTTTGCGGCTTGCAGAGCACAGAGGCCGCAGA
ATGTGCTCTAGATTCCGATGCTGACTTGCTGGGTATTATATGTGTGCCCAATAGAAAGAGAACAATTGAC
CCGGTTATTGCAAGGAAAATTTCAAGTCTTGTAAAAGCATATAAAAATAGTTCAGGCACTCCGAAATACT
TGGTTGGCGTGTTTCGTAATCAACCTAAGGAGGATGTTTTGGCTCTGGTCAATGATTACGGCATTGATAT
CGTCCAACTGCATGGAGATGAGTCGTGGCAAGAATACCAAGAGTTCCTCGGTTTGCCAGTTATTAAAAGA
CTCGTATTTCCAAAAGACTGCAACATACTACTCAGTGCAGCTTCACAGAAACCTCATTCGTTTATTCCCT
TGTTTGATTCAGAAGCAGGTGGGACAGGTGAACTTTTGGATTGGAACTCGATTTCTGACTGGGTTGGAAG
GCAAGAGAGCCCCGAAAGCTTACATTTTATGTTAGCTGGTGGACTGACGCCAGAAAATGTTGGTGATGCG
CTTAGATTAAATGGCGTTATTGGTGTTGATGTAAGCGGAGGTGTGGAGACAAATGGTGTAAAAGACTCTA
ACAAAATAGCAAATTTCGTCAAAAATGCTAAGAAATAGGTTATTACTGAGTAGTATTTATTTAAGTATTG
TTTGTGCACTTGCCGATCTATGCGGTGTGAAATACCGCACAGATGCGTAAGGAGAAAATACCGCATCAGG
GGCGCGCCTTAATTAACCACTAAAGGGAACAAAAGCTGGTACCCTATTACTCTTGGCCTCCTCTAGTACA
CTCTATATTTTTTTATGCCTCGGTAATGATTTTCATTTTTTTTTTCCACCTAGCGGATGACTCTTTTTTT
TTCTTAGCGATTGGCATTATCACATAATGAATTATACATTATATAAAGTAATGTGATTTCTTCGAAGAAT
ATACTAAAAAATGAGCAGGCAAGATAAACGAAGGCAAAGCTCGAGATGAGTGCGATTAAGCCAGACATGA
AGATCAAACTCCGTATGGAAGGCAACGTAAACGGGCACCACTTTGTGATCGACGGAGATGGTACAGGCAA
GCCTTTTGAGGGAAAACAGAGTATGGATCTTGAAGTCAAAGAGGGCGGACCTCTGCCTTTTGCCTTTGAT
ATCCTGACCACTGCATTCCATTACGGCAACAGGGTATTCGCCAAATATCCAGACAACATACAAGACTATT
TTAAGCAGTCGTTTCCTAAGGGGTATTCGTGGGAACGAAGCTTGACTTTCGAAGACGGGGGCATTTGCAT
TGCCAGAAACGACATAACAATGGAAGGGGACACTTTCTATAATAAAGTTCGATTTTATGGTACCAACTTT
CCCGCCAATGGTCCAGTTATGCAGAAGAAGACGCTGAAATGGGAGCCCTCCACTGAGAAAATGTATGTGC
GTGATGGAGTGCTGACGGGTGATATTCATATGGCTTTGTTGCTTGAAGGAAATGCCCATTACCGATGTGA
CTTCAGAACTACTTACAAAGCTAAGGAGAAGGGTGTCAAGTTACCAGGCTACCACTTTGTGGACCACTGC
ATTGAGATTTTAAGCCATGACAAAGATTACAACAAGGTTAAGCTGTATGAGCATGCTGTTGCTCATTCTG
GATTGCCTGACAATGCCAGACGAGGATCCATGAGAGAAGTTATTAGTATTAATGGTATGTTCGATTTGCC
CGTCCAGGCTAGATCTTTTTTTTGTTAGTTCATTTTGGCGTTTCATCTTTCATTACTAACTTCAACGCAA
AATTTTTTTTTTTTTGATTTCTCTTTACAGTCGGTCAAGCTGGTTGTCAGATTGGTAATGCCTGTTGGGA
ATTATATTCCCTTGAGCACGGTATTAAGCCGGATGGACATCTAGAAGATGGCCTTTCAAAGCCGAAGGGA
GGAGAAGAGGGTTTCTCCACGTTTTTCCATGAAACCGGCTACGGTAAGTTCGTTCCAAGGGCTATTTACG
TGGATTTAGAGCCCAACGTTATTGACGAAGTCCGTAACGGTCCTTACAAGGACTTGTTCCATCCAGAACA
GTTGATCAGTGGTAAGGAGGACGCGGCTAATAATTATGCAAGAGGCCATTACACCGTTGGTAGAGAAATT
TTGGGCGATGTTCTGGATAGGATTAGAAAACTGGCAGACCAATGTGATGGGTTACAAGGGTTCTTGTTTA
CCCATTCTCTTGGTGGTGGTACTGGTTCCGGTCTAGGGTCCTTACTGTTGGAAGAACTATCCGCTGAATA
CGGTAAGAAATCCAAGCTGGAATTTGCCGTATACCCTGCTCCACAAGTGTCTACTTCTGTGGTTGAGCCT
TACAACACAGTTTTAACTACACATACTACATTGGAACATGCAGATTGTACTTTCATGGTCGATAATGAGG
CTATTTACGACATGTGCAAAAGAAACTTGGATATCCCAAGACCAAGCTTTGCAAACTTAAACAACCTAAT
TGCTCAAGTGGTATCATCTGTTACAGCATCATTGAGATTCGACGGTTCATTAAATGTAGATTTGAACGAA
TTTCAAACCAATTTGGTTCCATATCCAAGAATTCATTTCCCCTTAGTTTCATATTCTCCAGTCTTATCCA
AATCAAAGGCATTCCATGAGTCCAACTCTGTGTCAGAAATTACAAACGCTTGTTTTGAACCTGGTAACCA
GATGGTCAAGTGTGATCCAAGAGATGGTAAATACATGGCTACTTGTCTGTTATACAGGGGTGATGTGGTA
ACAAGAGATGTTCAAAGAGCTGTCGAGCAGGTGAAAAACAAGAAGACCGTCCAATTGGTTGATTGGTGTC
CAACTGGTTTCAAGATCGGTATTTGCTACGAACCTCCAACTGCCACACCAAACTCACAATTGGCCACTGT
GGATAGGGCCGTCTGTATGTTGTCAAATACCACATCCATTGCTGAGGCTTGGAAGAGAATCGATAGAAAA
TTCGATTTAATGTATGCCAAACGTGCTTTCGTCCACTGGTATGTCGGTGAAGGTATGGAAGAAGGTGAAT
TCACCGAAGCTAGAGAAGATTTGGCTGCTTTAGAAAGAGATTACATCGAAGTGGGTGCCGACTCATACGC
TGAGGAAGAGGAATTTTAAGGTTCACTCTCGCCCCCAACCTCCTTATCCTTTCTATATTTCAAGTATATT
GTAAAAAAAAAAATTCCCCCTACTGTTATATCTCTTTGGTGATATCTTATCTATAATCTACTTATTATAT
TTCTCTAATATCTATGTACAAAAAATAAAAAAAAAAACCATTCTCCTTCTCTAACCTGCATTTGATGAAA
GCTTAGTAAGTCTCATCGTAGTTGATGGGCCAAAGACATTTGTACTTGTTTCATCAGATTCTTACATCAC
CCATTTCCATGATTATTTCACGGATTTCATTAGTAATTGCATTTTTGTATCCCTAGTTCCTTTTCTCCCG
CCTTGCCGTCGAATTGAAAAAAAAAATGGAAATGAGGACATCTTCCATTGATATCCAGGACAAAGCAAGA
GTAGAAGTAACTATTAGCAAGGAGAATTCCAAAAATAGTGAACTTCAAGGTAAGCAGATCTATAGTTTCA
ATATCTGATTTTCTGCTTTTCAAAACTTAAAATTCATTAGAAGGTAAAACAAGAACCCGTAAAATTAAAG
TTACCGATATTATCAGGTTTTTCACCCCATGTCTACTATCCCATTTAGAAAGAACTATGTGTTCAAAAAC
TGGGCCGGTCGACCTGCAGCGTACGAAGCTTCAGCTGGCGGCCGCGTTCTATAGTGTCACCTAAATCGTA
TGTGTATGATACATAAGGTTATGTATTAATTGTAGCCGCGTTCTAACGACAATATGTCCATATGGTGCAC
TCTCAGTACAATCTGCTCTGATGCCGCATAGTTAAGCCAGCCCCGACACCCGCC
Features (pLannotate 1.2.2; 16 found; start..end, strand, type, name):
     88..123     -  CDS            rop (fragment): Rop protein, which maintains plasmids at low copy number; rop
    218..322     +  promoter       AmpR promoter: bla
    323..1183    +  CDS            AmpR: β-lactamase; bla; confers resistance to ampicillin, carbenicillin, and related antibiotics
   1354..1942    +  rep_origin     ori: high-copy-number ColE1/pMB1/pBR322/pUC origin of replication
   2125..2178    +  CDS            lacI (fragment): lac repressor; lacI; The lac repressor binds to the lac operator to inhibit transcription in E. coli. This inhibition can be relieved by adding lactose or isopropyl-β-D-thiogalactopyranoside (IPTG).
   2200..2218    +  promoter       T7 promoter: promoter for bacteriophage T7 RNA polymerase
   2254..2298    +  misc_feature   bom (fragment): basis of mobility region from pBR322
   2436..2583    +  promoter       TRP1 promoter: S. cerevisiae TRP1
   2584..3258    +  CDS            TRP1: phosphoribosylanthranilate isomerase, required for tryptophan biosynthesis; S. cerevisiae TRP1; yeast auxotrophic marker
   3309..3360    +  misc_feature   bom (fragment): basis of mobility region from pBR322
   3423..3609    +  promoter       HIS3 promoter: S. cerevisiae HIS3
   3616..4293    +  CDS            mEos2: mEos2 is a photoconvertible green/yellow fluorescent protein published in 2009, derived from Lobophyllia hemprichii. It has moderate acid sensitivity.
   4440..5756    +  CDS            TUB1: TBA1_YEAST - Experimental evidence at protein level: Swiss-Prot protein existence level 1. Tubulin is the major constituent of microtubules. It binds two moles of GTP, one at an exchangeable site on the beta chain and one at a non-exchangeable site on the alpha chain. From Saccharomyces cerevisiae (strain ATCC 204508 / S288c) (Baker's yeast).
   6329..6394    +  CDS            ALO1 (fragment): ALO_YEAST - Experimental evidence at protein level: Swiss-Prot protein existence level 1. Can oxidize L-gulono-1,4-lactone as well as D-arabinono-1,4- lactone and L-galactono-1,4-lactone. From Saccharomyces cerevisiae (strain ATCC 204508 / S288c) (Baker's yeast).
   6418..6436    -  promoter       SP6 promoter: promoter for bacteriophage SP6 RNA polymerase
   6499..6550    -  misc_feature   bom (fragment): basis of mobility region from pBR322
