[The description below was written by a language model from this plasmid's Addgene catalogue record and pLannotate feature annotations shown in this document.]
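Description:
pHIS3p:mEos2-Tub1+3'UTR::TRP1 is a yeast expression plasmid built on the pFA6a backbone for fluorescently labelling microtubules in Saccharomyces cerevisiae. In E. coli it is maintained as a high-copy plasmid through a ColE1/pUC-type origin and selected with ampicillin via the β-lactamase gene. The feature table shows no yeast replication origin or centromere, which is consistent with a construct meant to be integrated into the genome rather than maintained episomally, although the record does not spell out the integration strategy or target locus. Selection in yeast relies on the TRP1 auxotrophic marker, carried with its own promoter, which restores tryptophan prototrophy in trp1 strains.

The payload is an N-terminal fusion of mEos2, a green-to-red photoconvertible fluorescent protein, to Tub1, the major budding yeast α-tubulin, driven by the HIS3 promoter. The annotated TUB1 coding region begins somewhat downstream of the end of mEos2; the table does not annotate this intervening stretch. After the TUB1 coding sequence comes native downstream sequence, the 3'UTR named in the plasmid title, which extends far enough to include a small fragment of the neighbouring ALO1 gene. The cassette was cloned between XhoI and SalI sites, and T7 and SP6 promoters flank the yeast marker and fusion region, serving as sequencing primer sites. The short rop, lacI and bom matches are backbone remnants with no functional role.

The plasmid belongs to a series of improved reagents for fluorescent protein tagging of yeast microtubules. The photoconvertible tag makes it suitable for live-cell imaging in which a subset of tubulin is optically marked, for example to follow microtubule dynamics or turnover.
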