Addgene plasmid #50652: pHIS3p:mEos2-Tub1+3'UTR::TRP1
Depositing lab: Wei-Lih Lee. Depositing organization: University of Massachusetts, Amherst. Publication: Improved Plasmids for Fluorescent Protein Tagging of Microtubules in Saccharomyces cerevisiae. Markus SM, Omer S, Baranowski K, Lee WL. Traffic. 2015 Jul;16(7):773-86. doi: 10.1111/tra.12276. Epub 2015 Apr 28. PubMed 25711127.
Backbone
  Vector backbone: pFA6a
  Vector type: Yeast Expression
  Selectable markers: TRP1
Growth in bacteria
  Bacterial resistance: Ampicillin, 100 μg/mL
  Growth temperature: 37°C
  Growth strain: DH5alpha
  Copy number: High Copy
Gene/Insert
  Gene/Insert name: mEos2-Tub1 (alt name: mEos2-a-tubulin)
  Species: S. cerevisiae (budding yeast)
  Insert size (bp): 2144
  Promoter: HIS3p
  Tag / fusion protein: mEos2 (N terminal on insert)
  Cloning method: Restriction Enzyme; 5′ cloning site XhoI (not destroyed); 3′ cloning site SalI (not destroyed)
  Sequencing primers: 5′ T7; 3′ SP6
Terms and licenses: Academic/Nonprofit Terms; Industry Terms: Not Available to Industry
How to cite: pHIS3p:mEos2-Tub1+3'UTR::TRP1 was a gift from Wei-Lih Lee (Addgene plasmid # 50652 ; http://n2t.net/addgene:50652 ; RRID:Addgene_50652)
