>Addgene plasmid #50652 | pHIS3p:mEos2-Tub1+3'UTR::TRP1 | addgene partial sequence | sequence record 76883 | T7 5'-TAATACGACTCACTATAGGG-3'
CTATGCGGCATCAGAGCAGATTGTACTGAGAGTGCACCATAGATCACGACATTACTATATATATAATATA
GGAAGCATTTAATAGAACAGCATCGTAATATATGTGTACTTTGCAGTTATGACGCCAGATGGCAGTAGTG
GAAGATATTCTTTATTGAAAAATAGCTTGTCACCTTACGTACAATCTTGATCCGGAGCTTTTCTTTTTTT
GCCGATTAAGAATTAATTCGGTCGAAAAAAGAAAAGGAGAGGGCCAAGAGGGAGGGCATTGGTGACTATT
GAGCACGTGAGTATACGTGATTAAGCACACAAAGGCAGCTTGGAGTATGTCTGTTATTAATTTCACAGGT
AGTTCTGGTCCATTGGTGAAAGTTTGCGGCTTGCAGAGCACAGAGGCCGCAGAATGTGCTCTAGATTCCG
ATGCTGACTTGCTGGGTATTATATGTGTGCCCAATAGAAAGAGAACAATTGACCCGGTTATTGCAAGGAA
AATTTCAAGTCTTGTAAAAGCATATAAAAATAGTTCAGGCACTCCGAAATACTTGGTTGGCGTGTTTCGT
AATCAACCTAAGGAGGATGTTTTGGCTCTGGTCAATGATTACGGCATTGATATCGTCCAACTGCATGGAG
ATGAGTCGTGGCAAGAATACCAAGAGTTCCTCGGTTTGCCAGTTATTAAAAGACTCGTATTTCCAAAAGA
CTGCAACATACTACTCAGTGCAGCTTCACAGAAACCTCATTCGTTTATTCCCTTGTTTGATTCAGAAGCA
GGTGGGACAGGTGAACTTTTGGATTGGAACTCGATTTCTGACTGGGTTGGAAGGCAAGAGAGCCCCGAAA
GCTTACATTTTATGTTAGCTGGTGGACTGACGCCAGAAAATGTTGGTGATGCGCTTAGATTAAATGGCGT
TATTGGTGTTGATGTAAGCGGA
