>Addgene plasmid #50652 | pHIS3p:mEos2-Tub1+3'UTR::TRP1 | addgene partial sequence | sequence record 76884 | yTUB1-R 5'-TTGCGTTGAAGTTAGTAATGAAAGA-3'
GTCAGGCAATCCAGAATGAGCAACAGCATGCTCATACAGCTTAACCTTGTTGTAATCTTTGTCATGGCTT
AAAATCTCAATGCAGTGGTCCACAAAGTGGTAGCCTGGTAACTTGACACCCTTCTCCTTAGCTTTGTAAG
TAGTTCTGAAGTCACATCGGTAATGGGCATTTCCTTCAAGCAACAAAGCCATATGAATATCACCCGTCAG
CACTCCATCACGCACATACATTTTCTCAGTGGAGGGCTCCCATTTCAGCGTCTTCTTCTGCATAACTGGA
CCATTGGCGGGAAAGTTGGTACCATAAAATCGAACTTTATTATAGAAAGTGTCCCCTTCCATTGTTATGT
CGTTTCTGGCAATGCAAATGCCCCCGTCTTCGAAAGTCAAGCTTCGTTCCCACGAATACCCCTTAGGAAA
CGACTGCTTAAAATAGTCTTGTATGTTGTCTGGATATTTGGCGAATACCCTGTTGCCGTAATGGAATGCA
GTGGTCAGGATATCAAAGGCAAAAGGCAGAGGTCCGCCCTCTTTGACTTCAAGATCCATACTCTGTTTTC
CCTCAAAAGGCTTGCCTGTACCATCTCCGTCGATCACAAAGTGGTGCCCGTTTACGTTGCCTTCCATACG
GAGTTTGATCTTCATGTCTGGCTTAATCGCACTCATCTCGAGCTTTGCCTTCGTTTATCTTGCCTGCTCA
TTTTTTAGTATATTCTTCGAAGAAATCACATTACTTTATATAATGTATAATTCATTATGTGATAATGCCA
ATCGCTAAGAAAAAAAAAGAGTCATCCGCTAGGTGGAAAAAAAAAATGAAAATCATTACCGAGGCATAAA
AAAATATAGAGTGTACTAGAGGAGGCCAAGAGTAATAGGGTACCAGCTTTTGTTCCCTTTA
