>Addgene plasmid #50652 | pHIS3p:mEos2-Tub1+3'UTR::TRP1 | addgene partial sequence | sequence record 77827 | SP6 5'-ATTTAGGTGACACTATAG-3'
CGTACGCTGCAGGTCGACCGGCCCAGTTTTTGAACACATAGTTCTTTCTAAATGGGATAGTAGACATGGG
GTGAAAAACCTGATAATATCGGTAACTTTAATTTTACGGGTTCTTGTTTTACCTTCTAATGAATTTTAAG
TTTTGAAAAGCAGAAAATCAGATATTGAAACTATAGATCTGCTTACCTTGAAGTTCACTATTTTTGGAAT
TCTCCTTGCTAATAGTTACTTCTACTCTTGCTTTGTCCTGGATATCAATGGAAGATGTCCTCATTTCCAT
TTTTTTTTTCAATTCGACGGCAAGGCGGGAGAAAAGGAACTAGGGATACAAAAATGCAATTACTAATGAA
ATCCGTGAAATAATCATGGAAATGGGTGATGTAAGAATCTGATGAAACAAGTACAAATGTCTTTGGCCCA
TCAACTACGATGAGACTTACTAAGCTTTCATCAAATGCAGGTTAGAGAAGGAGAATGGTTTTTTTTTTTA
TTTTTTGTACATAGATATTAGAGAAATATAATAAGTAGATTATAGATAAGATATCACCAAAGAGATATAA
CAGTAGGGGGAATTTTTTTTTTTACAATATACTTGAAATATAGAAAGGATAAGGAGGTTGGGGGCGAGAG
TGAACCTTAAAATTCCTCTTCCTCAGCGTATGAGTCGGCACCCACTTCGATGTAATCTCTTTCTAAAGCA
GCCAAATCTTCTCTAGCTTCGGTGAATTCACCTTCTTCCATACCTTCACCGACATACCAGTGGACGAAAG
CACGTTTGGCATACATTAAATCGAATTTTCTATCGATTCTCTTCCAAGCCTCAGCAATGGATGTGGTATT
TGACAACATACAGACGGCCCTATCCACAGTGGCCAATTGTGAGTTTGGTGTGGCAGTTGGAGGTTCGTAG
CAAATACCGATCTTGAAACCAGTTGGAC
